Addgene plasmid #175174: pAAV hSyn grpLight1.2
Purpose: genetically encoded GRP sensor grpLight1.2
Depositing lab: Bernardo Sabatini. Depositing organization: Harvard Medical School. Publication: Bombesin-like peptide recruits disinhibitory cortical circuits and enhances fear memories. Melzer S, Newmark ER, Mizuno GO, Hyun M, Philson AC, Quiroli E, Righetti B, Gregory MR, Huang KW, Levasseur J, Tian L, Sabatini BL. Cell. 2021 Oct 28;184(22):5622-5634.e25. doi: 10.1016/j.cell.2021.09.013. Epub 2021 Oct 4. PubMed 34610277.
Backbone
  Vector backbone: pAAV
  Vector type: AAV
Growth in bacteria
  Bacterial resistance: Ampicillin, 100 μg/mL
  Growth temperature: 30°C
  Growth strain: NEB Stable
  Copy number: High Copy
Gene/Insert
  Gene/Insert name: hSyn-driven grpLight1.2
Terms and licenses: Academic/Nonprofit Terms; Industry Terms: Not Available to Industry
How to cite: pAAV hSyn grpLight1.2 was a gift from Bernardo Sabatini (Addgene plasmid # 175174 ; http://n2t.net/addgene:175174 ; RRID:Addgene_175174)
