[The description below was written by a language model from this plasmid's Addgene catalogue record and pLannotate feature annotations shown in this document.]
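Description:
pAAV hSyn grpLight1.2 is an adeno-associated virus transfer plasmid of about 6.5 kb that carries a genetically encoded fluorescent sensor for gastrin-releasing peptide (GRP). It is propagated in E. coli through a high-copy ColE1/pUC-type origin and selected with ampicillin via the β-lactamase gene. An f1 phage origin and remnants of a pBluescript-style backbone (lac promoter/operator, T3 promoter, lacZα and lacI fragments) lie outside the viral cassette and have no role in the payload. The record specifies a recombination-deficient bacterial strain, as is usual for protecting the repeat-rich AAV2 inverted terminal repeats. These ITRs flank the expression cassette and provide the cis signals needed for replication and packaging of the genome into recombinant AAV particles when helper functions are supplied in trans.

Between the ITRs, the human synapsin I promoter restricts expression to neurons. It drives an open reading frame that begins with a short FLAG-type epitope fragment, followed by sequence matching the mouse GRP receptor (Grpr), a G protein-coupled receptor, and then a GFP-derived module annotated as cEGFP. The automated annotation covers only part of the receptor, and an unannotated stretch separates the fluorescent protein from the WPRE. This is consistent with a design in which the fluorescent module is inserted within the receptor so that ligand binding alters fluorescence, although the record does not describe the architecture explicitly. A WPRE enhances transcript stability and expression, and an SV40 polyadenylation signal terminates the message. The construct is intended for viral or direct delivery to neurons to optically report GRP, and the associated work concerns bombesin-like peptide signalling in cortical circuits.
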