Features (pLannotate 1.2.2; 22 found; start..end, strand, type, name):
     10..142     -  repeat_region  AAV2 ITR (fragment): inverted terminal repeat of adeno-associated virus serotype 2 inverted
    224..671     +  promoter       hSyn promoter: human synapsin I promoter; confers neuron-specific expression (Kügler et al., 2003)
    758..778     +  CDS            3xFLAG (fragment): three tandem FLAG® epitope tags
    782..1543    +  CDS            Grpr (fragment): GRPR_MOUSE - Experimental evidence at protein level: Swiss-Prot protein existence level 1. Receptor for gastrin-releasing peptide (GRP) (PubMed:1671171, PubMed:1707129, PubMed:9345264, PubMed:12526815, PubMed:26658875). Signals via association with G proteins that activate a phosphatidylinositol-calcium second messenger system, resulting in Akt phosphorylation (PubMed:26658875). Contributes to the regulation of food intake (PubMed:12176666). Contributes to the perception of prurient stimuli and transmission of itch signals in the spinal cord that promote scratching behavior, but does not play
   1505..2239    +  CDS            cEGFP: cEGFP is a basic (constitutively fluorescent) green fluorescent protein published in 2008, derived from Aequorea victoria.
   2675..3263    +  misc_feature   WPRE: woodchuck hepatitis virus posttranscriptional regulatory element
   3264..3283    +  misc_feature   MCS (fragment): pBluescript multiple cloning site
   3312..3433    -  polyA_signal   SV40 poly(A) signal: SV40 polyadenylation signal
   3456..3524    -  CDS            large T antigen (fragment): large T antigen from SV40 (simian virus 40)
   3595..3728    +  repeat_region  AAV2 ITR: inverted terminal repeat of adeno-associated virus serotype 2 inverted
   3722..3769    -  CDS            lacI (fragment): lac repressor; lacI; The lac repressor binds to the lac operator to inhibit transcription in E. coli. This inhibition can be relieved by adding lactose or isopropyl-β-D-thiogalactopyranoside (IPTG).
   3769..3816    -  promoter       RSV promoter (fragment): Rous sarcoma virus enhancer/promoter
   3844..3862    -  promoter       T3 promoter: promoter for bacteriophage T3 RNA polymerase
   3907..3923    -  protein_bind   lac operator: The lac repressor binds to the lac operator to inhibit transcription in E. coli. This inhibition can be relieved by adding lactose or isopropyl-β-D-thiogalactopyranoside (IPTG). lac repressor encoded by lacI
   3931..3961    -  promoter       lac promoter: promoter for the E. coli lac operon
   3976..3997    -  protein_bind   CAP binding site: CAP binding activates transcription in the presence of cAMP. E. coli catabolite activator protein
   4010..4102    -  CDS            lacI (fragment): lac repressor; lacI; The lac repressor binds to the lac operator to inhibit transcription in E. coli. This inhibition can be relieved by adding lactose or isopropyl-β-D-thiogalactopyranoside (IPTG).
   4285..4873    -  rep_origin     ori: high-copy-number ColE1/pMB1/pBR322/pUC origin of replication
   5044..5904    -  CDS            AmpR: β-lactamase; bla; confers resistance to ampicillin, carbenicillin, and related antibiotics
   5905..6009    -  promoter       AmpR promoter: bla
   6062..6490    -  rep_origin     f1 ori (sequence partly withheld): f1 bacteriophage origin of replication; arrow indicates direction of (+) strand synthesis
   6495..15      -  CDS            lacZα (fragment) (across the origin): LacZα fragment of β-galactosidase; lacZ fragment
>Addgene plasmid #175174 | pAAV hSyn grpLight1.2 | addgene full sequence | sequence record 344153 | Addgene NGS Result
CTATTACGCCAGCTGCGCGCTCGCTCGCTCACTGAGGCCGCCCGGGCAAAGCCCGGGCGTCGGGCGACCT
TTGGTCGCCCGGCCTCAGTGAGCGAGCGAGCGCGCAGAGAGGGAGTGGCCAACTCCATCACTAGGGGTTC
CTTGTAGTTAATGATTAACCCGCCATGCTACTTATCTACGTAGCCATGCTCTAGGAAGATCTCTGCAGAG
GGCCCTGCGTATGAGTGCAAGTGGGTTTTAGGACCAGGATGAGGCGGGGTGGGGGTGCCTACCTGACGAC
CGACCCCGACCCACTGGACAAGCACCCAACCCCCATTCCCCAAATTGCGCATCCCCTATCAGAGAGGGGG
AGGGGAAACAGGATGCGGCGAGGCGCGTGCGCACTGCCAGCTTCAGCACCGCGGACAGTGCCTTCGCCCC
CGCCTGGCGGCGCGCGCCACCGCCGCCTCAGCACTGAAGGCGCGCTGACGTCACTCGCCGGTCCCCCGCA
AACTCCCCTTCCCGGCCACCTTGGTCGCGTCCGCGCCGCCGCCGGCCCAGCCGGACCGCACCACGCGAGG
CGCGAGATAGGGGGGCACGGGCGCGACCATCTGCGCTGCGGCGCCGGCGACTCAGCGCTGCCTCAGTCTG
CGGTGGGCAGCGGAGGAGTCGTGTCGTGCCTGAGAGCGCAGTCGAATTCAAGCTGCTAGCAAGGATCCAC
CCGCCAGCCATGAAGACGATCATCGCCCTGAGCTACATCTTCTGCCTGGTGTTCGCCGACTACAAGGACG
ATGATGACGCCATGGCGCTGAATGATTGCTTTCTGCTCAACTTGGAGGTGGATCATTTTATGCACTGTAA
CATCAGTTCCCACTCCGCAGATCTTCCCGTGAATGACGACTGGTCACACCCAGGAATTCTCTATGTAATA
CCAGCAGTGTATGGCGTCATCATACTGATCGGTCTCATAGGAAATATTACGCTTATCAAGATCTTTTGCA
CCGTAAAGTCCATGAGAAACGTCCCCAACCTTTTTATTAGCAGCCTCGCACTTGGGGATCTGCTGCTTCT
TATAACTTGTGCTCCAGTAGATGCAAGTAGGTACTTGGCGGACAGATGGCTGTTTGGTAGAATAGGGTGC
AAACTTATTCCTTTCATACAGCTCACGAGCGTCGGCGTTTCTGTTTTTACCCTCACAGCGCTGAGCGCTG
ATCGGTATAAAGCAATCGTCCGCCCGAAGGACATCCAAGCCTCTCATGCGCTTATGAAGATATGCCTTAA
AGCCGCTTTCATTTGGATAATATCCATGCTCCTTGCGATTCCGGAAGCTGTTTTCTCTGATCTCCACCCC
TTTCATGAAGAGAGCACAAATCAAACCTTTATCAGTTGCGCGCCGTACCCCCACAGTAATGAGCTCCATC
CCAAGATCCACTCTATGGCGAGCTTCCTTGTCTTTTATGTAATTCCGCTTTCTATAATTTCTGTCTATTA
CTACTTTATCGCTAAAAACCAGTCTGCCTATCTCAGCAGCGGCATAAACGTATATATTAAGGCTGACAAA
CAAAAAAACGGTATCAAAGCAAACTTCAAGATAAGACATAACATAGAGGATGGAGGAGTCCAATTGGCTT
ACCATTACCAGCAAAATACCCCAATCGGTGACGGCCCAGTGCTGCTTCCGGATAACCACTATCTCAGCGT
ACAAAGCAAACTTAGTAAAGATCCGAACGAAAAAAGGGACCACATGGTCCTGTTGGAGTTCGTCACAGCC
GCCGGGATTACTTTGGGGATGGACGAGTTGTACAAAGGTGGTACCGGGGGAAGCATGGTAAGCAAGGGTG
AAGAACTCTTTACGGGCGTAGTACCAATTCTTGTAGAGTTGGACGGAGACGTTAACGGTCATAAATTCTC
AGTCAGCGGCGAGGGCGAAGGAGACGCGACTTACGGTAAACTTACGCTCAAGTTTATTTGCACGACCGGG
AAGCTGCCAGTGCCTTGGCCCACACTGGTGACTACTTTGACCTATGGTGTACAATGTTTTTCAAGATACC
CTGACCATATGAAACAACACGACTTTTTCAAGAGCGCGATGCCAGAGGGATATATTCAGGAACGGACCAT
CTTCTTCAAAGATGACGGCAACTATAAAACGAGGGCGGAAGTGAAGTTCGAGGGCGATACACTCGTGAAT
AGGATCGAACTCAAGGGAATAGATTTTAAGGAAGACGGGAATATCTTGGGGCATAAGCTGGAGTACAATC
CCCACGACCAACTGAAACAAATAGAATCCAGGAAACGGTTGGCGAAAACTGTACTGGTTTTTGTAGGGCT
TTTTGCATTTTGCTGGCTTCCGAATCACGTTATCTACCTGTACCGCAGCTACCATTATAGCGAGGTGGAT
ACGTCAATGCTTCACTTTGTTACCTCAATTTGCGCTCGGCTGCTGGCCTTTACTAACTCATGCGTTAATC
CGTTCGCCCTGTATCTTCTGTCTAAATCATTTCGCAAACAGTTTAACACCCAGCTCCTCTGTTGTCAGCC
CGGCCTTATTATACGCAGCCACTAAACCGGCAGGTCTACCACTTGCATGACTAGCTTGAAATCAACAAAT
CCGAGTGTGGCCACATTTTCCCTTATAAACGGCAACATTTGTCACGAACGCTACGTGTGATGTACAGCGG
CCAAGCTTATCGATAATCAACCTCTGGATTACAAAATTTGTGAAAGATTGACTGGTATTCTTAACTATGT
TGCTCCTTTTACGCTATGTGGATACGCTGCTTTAATGCCTTTGTATCATGCTATTGCTTCCCGTATGGCT
TTCATTTTCTCCTCCTTGTATAAATCCTGGTTGCTGTCTCTTTATGAGGAGTTGTGGCCCGTTGTCAGGC
AACGTGGCGTGGTGTGCACTGTGTTTGCTGACGCAACCCCCACTGGTTGGGGCATTGCCACCACCTGTCA
GCTCCTTTCCGGGACTTTCGCTTTCCCCCTCCCTATTGCCACGGCGGAACTCATCGCCGCCTGCCTTGCC
CGCTGCTGGACAGGGGCTCGGCTGTTGGGCACTGACAATTCCGTGGTGTTGTCGGGGAAATCATCGTCCT
TTCCTTGGCTGCTCGCCTGTGTTGCCACCTGGATTCTGCGCGGGACGTCCTTCTGCTACGTCCCTTCGGC
CCTCAATCCAGCGGACCTTCCTTCCCGCGGCCTGCTGCCGGCTCTGCGGCCTCTTCCGCGTCTTCGCCTT
CGCCCTCAGACGAGTCGGATCTCCCTTTGGGCCGCCTCCCCGCATCGATACCGTCGACCTCGACCCGGGC
GGCCGCTTCGAGCAGACATGATAAGATACATTGATGAGTTTGGACAAACCACAACTAGAATGCAGTGAAA
AAAATGCTTTATTTGTGAAATTTGTGATGCTATTGCTTTATTTGTAACCATTATAAGCTGCAATAAACAA
GTTAACAACAACAATTGCATTCATTTTATGTTTCAGGTTCAGGGGGAGATGTGGGAGGTTTTTTAAAGCA
AGTAAAACCTCTACAAATGTGGTAAAATCGATAAGGATCTTCCTAGAGCATGGCTACGTAGATAAGTAGC
ATGGCGGGTTAATCATTAACTACAAGGAACCCCTAGTGATGGAGTTGGCCACTCCCTCTCTGCGCGCTCG
CTCGCTCACTGAGGCCGGGCGACCAAAGGTCGCCCGACGCCCGGGCTTTGCCCGGGCGGCCTCAGTGAGC
GAGCGAGCGCGCAGCTGCATTAATGAATCGGCCAACGCGCGGGGAGAGGCGGTTTGCGTCATCGTTACCA
TGTTGCAAGACTACAAGAGTATTGCATAAGACTACATTAAGCTTGCAGCTCCAGCTTTTGTTCCCTTTAG
TGAGGGTTAATTGCGCGCTTGGCGTAATCATGGTCATAGCTGTTTCCTGTGTGAAATTGTTATCCGCTCA
CAATTCCACACAACATACGAGCCGGAAGCATAAAGTGTAAAGCCTGGGGTGCCTAATGAGTGAGCTAACT
CACATTAATTGCGTTGCGCTCACTGCCCGCTTTCCAGTCGGGAAACCTGTCGTGCCAGCTGCATTAATGA
ATCGGCCAACGCGCGGGGAGAGGCGGTTTGCGTATTGGGCGCTCTTCCGCTTCCTCGCTCACTGACTCGC
TGCGCTCGGTCGTTCGGCTGCGGCGAGCGGTATCAGCTCACTCAAAGGCGGTAATACGGTTATCCACAGA
ATCAGGGGATAACGCAGGAAAGAACATGTGAGCAAAAGGCCAGCAAAAGGCCAGGAACCGTAAAAAGGCC
GCGTTGCTGGCGTTTTTCCATAGGCTCCGCCCCCCTGACGAGCATCACAAAAATCGACGCTCAAGTCAGA
GGTGGCGAAACCCGACAGGACTATAAAGATACCAGGCGTTTCCCCCTGGAAGCTCCCTCGTGCGCTCTCC
TGTTCCGACCCTGCCGCTTACCGGATACCTGTCCGCCTTTCTCCCTTCGGGAAGCGTGGCGCTTTCTCAT
AGCTCACGCTGTAGGTATCTCAGTTCGGTGTAGGTCGTTCGCTCCAAGCTGGGCTGTGTGCACGAACCCC
CCGTTCAGCCCGACCGCTGCGCCTTATCCGGTAACTATCGTCTTGAGTCCAACCCGGTAAGACACGACTT
ATCGCCACTGGCAGCAGCCACTGGTAACAGGATTAGCAGAGCGAGGTATGTAGGCGGTGCTACAGAGTTC
TTGAAGTGGTGGCCTAACTACGGCTACACTAGAAGAACAGTATTTGGTATCTGCGCTCTGCTGAAGCCAG
TTACCTTCGGAAAAAGAGTTGGTAGCTCTTGATCCGGCAAACAAACCACCGCTGGTAGCGGTGGTTTTTT
TGTTTGCAAGCAGCAGATTACGCGCAGAAAAAAAGGATCTCAAGAAGATCCTTTGATCTTTTCTACGGGG
TCTGACGCTCAGTGGAACGAAAACTCACGTTAAGGGATTTTGGTCATGAGATTATCAAAAAGGATCTTCA
CCTAGATCCTTTTAAATTAAAAATGAAGTTTTAAATCAATCTAAAGTATATATGAGTAAACTTGGTCTGA
CAGTTACCAATGCTTAATCAGTGAGGCACCTATCTCAGCGATCTGTCTATTTCGTTCATCCATAGTTGCC
TGACTCCCCGTCGTGTAGATAACTACGATACGGGAGGGCTTACCATCTGGCCCCAGTGCTGCAATGATAC
CGCGAGACCCACGCTCACCGGCTCCAGATTTATCAGCAATAAACCAGCCAGCCGGAAGGGCCGAGCGCAG
AAGTGGTCCTGCAACTTTATCCGCCTCCATCCAGTCTATTAATTGTTGCCGGGAAGCTAGAGTAAGTAGT
TCGCCAGTTAATAGTTTGCGCAACGTTGTTGCCATTGCTACAGGCATCGTGGTGTCACGCTCGTCGTTTG
GTATGGCTTCATTCAGCTCCGGTTCCCAACGATCAAGGCGAGTTACATGATCCCCCATGTTGTGCAAAAA
AGCGGTTAGCTCCTTCGGTCCTCCGATCGTTGTCAGAAGTAAGTTGGCCGCAGTGTTATCACTCATGGTT
ATGGCAGCACTGCATAATTCTCTTACTGTCATGCCATCCGTAAGATGCTTTTCTGTGACTGGTGAGTACT
CAACCAAGTCATTCTGAGAATAGTGTATGCGGCGACCGAGTTGCTCTTGCCCGGCGTCAATACGGGATAA
TACCGCGCCACATAGCAGAACTTTAAAAGTGCTCATCATTGGAAAACGTTCTTCGGGGCGAAAACTCTCA
AGGATCTTACCGCTGTTGAGATCCAGTTCGATGTAACCCACTCGTGCACCCAACTGATCTTCAGCATCTT
TTACTTTCACCAGCGTTTCTGGGTGAGCAAAAACAGGAAGGCAAAATGCCGCAAAAAAGGGAATAAGGGC
GACACGGAAATGTTGAATACTCATACTCTTCCTTTTTCAATATTATTGAAGCATTTATCAGGGTTATTGT
CTCATGAGCGGATACATATTTGAATGTATTTAGAAAAATAAACAAATAGGGGTTCCGCGCACATTTCCCC
GAAAAGTGCCACCTAAATTGTAAGCGTTAATATTTTGTTAAAATTCGCGTTAAATTTTTGTTAAATCAGC
TCATTTTTTAACCAATAGGCCGAAATCGGCAAAATCCCTTATAAATCAAAAGAATAGACCGAGATAGGGT
[37 nt withheld, positions 6161-6197]
AAAGAACGTGGACTCCAACGTCAAAGG
[49 nt withheld, positions 6225-6273]
T
[91 nt withheld, positions 6275-6365]
G
[124 nt withheld, positions 6367-6490]
CCCATTCGCCATTCAGGCTGCGCAACTGTTGGGAAGGGCGATCGGTGCGGGCCTCTTCG
